Addgene plasmid #203344: pML32
Purpose: 2-bit register circuit on pLW555 backbone: PTac-S2, PTet-P2, PLux-A1, PLux-H1
Depositing lab: Lauren Andrews. Depositing organization: University of Massachusetts, Amherst. Publication: Algorithmic Programming of Sequential Logic and Genetic Circuits for Recording Biochemical Concentration in a Probiotic Bacterium. Lebovich M, Zeng M, Andrews LB. ACS Synth Biol. 2023 Aug 15. doi: 10.1021/acssynbio.3c00232. PubMed 37581922.
Backbone
  Vector backbone: pLW555
  Backbone size w/o insert (bp): 5700
  Total vector size (bp): 9590
Growth in bacteria
  Bacterial resistance: Kanamycin, 50 μg/mL
  Growth temperature: 37°C
  Growth strain: DH5alpha
  Copy number: Low Copy
Gene/Insert 1
  Gene/Insert name: srpR
  Insert size (bp): 642
  Promoter: PTac and PHlyIIR
  Cloning method: Unknown
  Sequencing primers: 5′ tggctcataacaccccttg
Gene/Insert 2
  Gene/Insert name: phlF
  Insert size (bp): 602
  Promoter: PAmtR and PTet
  Cloning method: Unknown
  Sequencing primers: 5′ GAAGAAGCACAGATTAAACAGGTG
Gene/Insert 3
  Gene/Insert name: amtR
  Insert size (bp): 669
  Promoter: PPhlF and PLux*
  Cloning method: Unknown
  Sequencing primers: 5′ GTTTGTCCGGGTACACAGC
Gene/Insert 4
  Gene/Insert name: hlyIIR
  Insert size (bp): 636
  Promoter: PSrpR and PLux*
  Cloning method: Unknown
  Sequencing primers: 5′ GTGCACCGCTGCCT
Terms and licenses: Academic/Nonprofit Terms; Industry Terms: Not Available to Industry
How to cite: pML32 was a gift from Lauren Andrews (Addgene plasmid # 203344 ; http://n2t.net/addgene:203344 ; RRID:Addgene_203344)
