[The description below was written by a language model from this plasmid's Addgene catalogue record and pLannotate feature annotations shown in this document.]
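Description:
pML32 is a 9.6 kb bacterial genetic-circuit plasmid built on the pLW555 backbone. It is propagated in E. coli from a p15A origin (catalogued as low copy) and selected with kanamycin through an aph(3')-Ia resistance gene. The backbone carries a sensor module of constitutively expressed regulators, annotated as lacI, tetR and luxR, plus an araC fragment. These make the PTac, PTet and PLux* input promoters responsive to IPTG, tetracycline-class inducers and an acyl-homoserine lactone, respectively. Short matches to RSF ori, bom, TcR and the tet promoter near the origin are probably only fragmentary homologies, not functional parts.

The payload is described as a 2-bit register circuit made from four TetR-family repressor genes, each driven by two promoters so that it behaves as a NOR-type gate. srpR is transcribed from PTac and PHlyIIR, while hlyIIR is transcribed from PSrpR and PLux*, so these two repressors cross-inhibit each other and form one latch. Likewise, phlF is under PAmtR and PTet and amtR is under PPhlF and PLux*, forming a second latch. This wiring is consistent with PTac and PTet each acting on one latch while the shared PLux* input acts on both, though the record does not define set and reset roles. Hammerhead ribozyme annotations upstream of the repressor genes are consistent with self-cleaving insulators that standardise the 5' ends of transcripts. The automated annotation names only srpR among the four circuit repressors, and no reporter gene is annotated, so any output is presumably read from elsewhere. The associated work concerns sequential logic circuits for recording biochemical concentrations in a probiotic bacterium.
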