Features (pLannotate 1.2.2; 23 found; start..end, strand, type, name):
    399..1214    -  CDS            KanR: aminoglycoside phosphotransferase; aph(3')-Ia; confers resistance to kanamycin in bacteria or G418 (Geneticin®) in eukaryotes
   1393..1421    +  promoter       tac promoter: strong E. coli promoter; hybrid between the trp and lac UV5 promoters
   1427..1446    -  protein_bind   lac operator (symmetric): The lac repressor binds to the lac operator to inhibit transcription in E. coli. This inhibition can be relieved by adding lactose or isopropyl-β-D-thiogalactopyranoside (IPTG). The symmetric lac operator was optimized for tight binding of lac repressor. lac repressor encoded by lacI
   1630..2268    +  CDS            srpR: SRPR_PSEPU - Experimental evidence at protein level: Swiss-Prot protein existence level 1. In conjunction with SrpS represses the srpABC operon. From Pseudomonas putida (Arthrobacter siderocapsulatus).
   2461..2479    +  protein_bind   tet operator: tetO; bacterial operator O2 for the tetR and tetA genes tetracycline repressor TetR
   2485..2504    +  promoter       H1-2O2 promoter (fragment): doxycycline-inducible variant of the human H1 RNA promoter (Henriksen et al., 2007)
   2516..2571    +  ncRNA          Hammerhead 3: Accession: RF00008 - Hammerhead ribozyme (type III)
   3210..3278    +  ncRNA          Thr leader (fragment): Accession: RF00506 - Threonine operon leader
   3444..3498    +  ncRNA          Hammerhead 3 (fragment): Accession: RF00008 - Hammerhead ribozyme (type III)
   4321..4347    +  promoter       J23119(SpeI) promoter (fragment): bacterial promoter (Registry of Standard Biological Parts BBa J23119) modified to end with an SpeI site
   4450..4505    +  ncRNA          Hammerhead 3: Accession: RF00008 - Hammerhead ribozyme (type III)
   5255..5273    +  promoter       J23119(SpeI) promoter (fragment): bacterial promoter (Registry of Standard Biological Parts BBa J23119) modified to end with an SpeI site
   5310..6147    +  CDS            araC (fragment): L-arabinose regulatory protein; araC
   6214..6287    +  promoter       lacI promoter (fragment): lacI
   6288..7367    +  CDS            lacI: LACI_ECOLI - Experimental evidence at protein level: Swiss-Prot protein existence level 1. Repressor of the lactose operon. Binds allolactose as an inducer. From Escherichia coli (strain K12).
   7389..8009    +  CDS            tetR: TETR2_ECOLX - Experimental evidence at protein level: Swiss-Prot protein existence level 1. TetR is the repressor of the tetracycline resistance element; its N-terminal region forms a helix-turn-helix structure and binds DNA. Binding of tetracycline to TetR reduces the repressor affinity for the tetracycline resistance gene (tetA) promoter operator sites. From Escherichia coli.
   8033..8782    +  CDS            luxR: LUXR_ALIFS - Experimental evidence at protein level: Swiss-Prot protein existence level 1. Transcriptional activator of the bioluminescence operon. Binds to the OHHL autoinducer. From Aliivibrio fischeri (Vibrio fischeri).
   8881..8899    -  promoter       tet promoter (fragment): E. coli promoter for tetracycline efflux protein gene
   8909..9029    +  CDS            TcR (fragment): tetracycline efflux protein; tet; confers resistance to tetracycline
   9048..9070    -  rep_origin     RSF ori (fragment): Plasmids containing the RSF 1030 origin of replication can be propagated in E. coli cells that contain additional plasmids with compatible origins.
   9087..9113    +  misc_feature   bom (fragment): basis of mobility region from pBR322
   9212..9267    -  rep_origin     RSF ori (fragment): Plasmids containing the RSF 1030 origin of replication can be propagated in E. coli cells that contain additional plasmids with compatible origins.
   9355..310     -  rep_origin     p15A ori (across the origin): Plasmids containing the medium-copy-number p15A origin of replication can be propagated in E. coli cells that contain a second plasmid with the ColE1 origin.
>Addgene plasmid #203344 | pML32 | addgene full sequence | sequence record 400061 | Addgene NGS Result
ATGCACGAACCCCCCGTTCAGTCCGACCGCTGCGCCTTATCCGGTAACTATCGTCTTGAGTCCAACCCGG
AAAGACATGCAAAAGCACCACTGGCAGCAGCCACTGGTAATTGATTTAGAGGAGTTAGTCTTGAAGTCAT
GCGCCGGTTAAGGCTAAACTGAAAGGACAAGTTTTGGTGACTGCGCTCCTCCAAGCCAGTTACCTCGGTT
CAAAGAGTTGGTAGCTCAGAGAACCTTCGAAAAACCGCCCTGCAAGGCGGTTTTTTCGTTTTCAGAGCAA
GAGATTACGCGCAGACCAAAACGATCTCAAGAAGATCATCTTATTAAGGGGTCTGACGCTCAGTGGAACG
AAAAATCAATCTAAAGTATATATGAGTAAACTTGGTCTGACAGTTACCTTAGAAAAACTCATCGAGCATC
AAATGAAACTGCAATTTATTCATATCAGGATTATCAATACCATATTTTTGAAAAAGCCGTTTCTGTAATG
AAGGAGAAAACTCACCGAGGCAGTTCCATAGGATGGCAAGATCCTGGTATCGGTCTGCGATTCCGACTCG
TCCAACATCAATACAACCTATTAATTTCCCCTCGTCAAAAATAAGGTTATCAAGTGAGAAATCACCATGA
GTGACGACTGAATCCGGTGAGAATGGCAAAAGCTTATGCATTTCTTTCCAGACTTGTTCAACAGGCCAGC
CATTACGCTCGTCATCAAAATCACTCGCATCAACCAAACCGTTATTCATTCGTGATTGCGCCTGAGCGAG
ACGAAATACGCGATCGCTGTTAAAAGGACAATTACAAACAGGAATCGAATGCAACCGGCGCAGGAACACT
GCCAGCGCATCAACAATATTTTCACCTGAATCAGGATATTCTTCTAATACCTGGAATGCTGTTTTCCCGG
GGATCGCAGTGGTGAGTAACCATGCATCATCAGGAGTACGGATAAAATGCTTGATGGTCGGAAGAGGCAT
AAATTCCGTCAGCCAGTTTAGTCTGACCATCTCATCTGTAACATCATTGGCAACGCTACCTTTGCCATGT
TTCAGAAACAACTCTGGCGCATCGGGCTTCCCATACAATCGATAGATTGTCGCACCTGATTGCCCGACAT
TATCGCGAGCCCATTTATACCCATATAAATCAGCATCCATGTTGGAATTTAATCGCGGCCTGGAGCAAGA
CGTTTCCCGTTGAATATGGCTCATAACACCCCTTGTATTACTGTTTATGTAAGCAGACAGTTTTATTGTT
CATGATGATATATTTTTATCTTGTGCAATGTACATCAGAGATTTTGAGACACAACCAATTATTGAAGGCC
TCCCTAACGGGGGGCCTTTTTTTGTTTCTGGTCTCCCGCTTGGAGAACGATCGTTGGCTGTGTTGACAAT
TAATCATCGGCTCGTATAATGTGTGGAATTGTGAGCGCTCACAATTTACGAGCAGGAATCTGAACGATTC
GTTACCAATTGCCATATTTAAAATTCTTGTTTAAAATGCTAGCCTGAGCGCTCAACGGGTGTGCTTCCCG
TTCTGATGAGTCCGTGAGGACGAAAGCGCCTCTACAAATAATTTTGTTTAAGAGTCTATGGACTATGTTT
TCACATATGAGATACCAGGATGGCACGTAAAACCGCAGCAGAAGCAGAAGAAACCCGTCAGCGTATTATT
GATGCAGCACTGGAAGTTTTTGTTGCACAGGGTGTTAGTGATGCAACCCTGGATCAGATTGCACGTAAAG
CCGGTGTTACCCGTGGTGCAGTTTATTGGCATTTTAATGGTAAACTGGAAGTTCTGCAGGCAGTTCTGGC
AAGCCGTCAGCATCCGCTGGAACTGGATTTTACACCGGATCTGGGTATTGAACGTAGCTGGGAAGCAGTT
GTTGTTGCAATGCTGGATGCAGTTCATAGTCCGCAGAGCAAACAGTTTAGCGAAATTCTGATTTATCAGG
GTCTGGATGAAAGCGGTCTGATTCATAATCGTATGGTTCAGGCAAGCGATCGTTTTCTGCAGTATATTCA
TCAGGTTCTGCGTCATGCAGTTACCCAGGGTGAACTGCCGATTAATCTGGATCTGCAGACCAGCATTGGT
GTTTTTAAAGGTCTGATTACCGGTCTGCTGTATGAAGGTCTGCGTAGCAAAGATCAGCAGGCACAGATTA
TCAAAGTTGCACTGGGTAGCTTTTGGGCACTGCTGCGTGAACCGCCTCGTTTTCTGCTGTGTGAAGAAGC
ACAGATTAAACAGGTGAAATCCTTCGAATAATTCAGCCAAAAAACTTAAGACCGCCGGTCTTGTCCACTA
CCTTGCAGTAATGCGGTGGACAGGATCGGCGGTTTTCTTTTCTCTTCTCAAAGGTCGCTGGAGCTTGTCC
AACCAAATGATTCGTTACCAATTGACAGTTTCTATCGATCTATAGATAATGCTAGCTACGTACTCCACCG
TTGGCTTTTTTCCCTATCAGTGATAGAGATTGACATCCCTATCAGTGATAGAGATAATGAGCACCTGAGC
GGTCAACGCATGTGCTTTGCGTTCTGATGAGACAGTGATGTCGAAACCGCCTCTACAAATAATTTTGTTT
AAGGAGCTATGGACTATGTTTGAAAGGCTGAAATACTAGATGGCACGTACCCCGAGCCGTAGCAGCATTG
GTAGCCTGCGTAGTCCGCATACCCATAAAGCAATTCTGACCAGCACCATTGAAATCCTGAAAGAATGTGG
TTATAGCGGTCTGAGCATTGAAAGCGTTGCACGTCGTGCCGGTGCAAGCAAACCGACCATTTATCGTTGG
TGGACCAATAAAGCAGCACTGATTGCCGAAGTGTATGAAAATGAAAGCGAACAGGTGCGTAAATTTCCGG
ATCTGGGTAGCTTTAAAGCCGATCTGGATTTTCTGCTGCGTAATCTGTGGAAAGTTTGGCGTGAAACCAT
TTGTGGTGAAGCATTTCGTTGTGTTATTGCAGAAGCACAGCTGGACCCTGCAACCCTGACCCAGCTGAAA
GATCAGTTTATGGAACGTCGTCGTGAGATGCCGAAAAAACTGGTTGAAAATGCCATTAGCAATGGTGAAC
TGCCGAAAGATACCAATCGTGAACTGCTGCTGGATATGATTTTTGGTTTTTGTTGGTATCGCCTGCTGAC
CGAACAGCTGACCGTTGAACAGGATATTGAAGAATTTACCTTCCTGCTGATTAATGGTGTTTGTCCGGGT
ACACAGCGTTAAGGAAACACAGAAAAAAGCCCGCACCTGACAGTGCGGGCTTTTTTTTTCGACCAAAGGA
GGTTACTGGAGCGACGTACGGTGGAATCTGATTCGTTACCAATTGACATGATACGAAACGTACCGTATCG
TTAAGGTTACGATAGCTTCTTACCGGACCTGTAGGATCGTACAGGTTTACGCAAGAAAATGGTTTGTTAC
TTTCGAATAAACTGAGGGTGTCTCAAGGTGCGTACCTTGACTGATGAGTCCGAAAGGACGAAACACCCCT
CTACAAATAATTTTGTTTAAAATGTTCCCTAATAATCAGCAAAGAGGTTACTAGATGGCAGGCGCAGTTG
GTCGTCCGCGTCGTAGTGCACCGCGTCGTGCAGGTAAAAATCCGCGTGAAGAAATTCTGGATGCAAGCGC
AGAACTGTTTACCCGTCAGGGTTTTGCAACCACCAGTACCCATCAGATTGCAGATGCAGTTGGTATTCGT
CAGGCAAGCCTGTATTATCATTTTCCGAGCAAAACCGAAATCTTTCTGACCCTGCTGAAAAGCACCGTTG
AACCGAGCACCGTTCTGGCAGAAGATCTGAGCACCCTGGATGCAGGTCCGGAAATGCGTCTGTGGGCAAT
TGTTGCAAGCGAAGTTCGTCTGCTGCTGAGCACCAAATGGAATGTTGGTCGTCTGTATCAGCTGCCGATT
GTTGGTAGCGAAGAATTTGCAGAATATCATAGCCAGCGTGAAGCACTGACCAATGTTTTTCGTGATCTGG
CAACCGAAATTGTTGGTGATGATCCGCGTGCAGAACTGCCGTTTCATATTACCATGAGCGTTATTGAAAT
GCGTCGCAATGATGGTAAAATTCCGAGTCCGCTGAGCGCAGATAGCCTGCCGGAAACCGCAATTATGCTG
GCAGATGCAAGCCTGGCAGTTCTGGGTGCACCGCTGCCTGCAGATCGTGTTGAAAAAACCCTGGAACTGA
TTAAACAGGCAGATGCAAAATAACTCGGTACCAAAGACGAACAATAAGACGCTGAAAAGCGTCTTTTTTC
GTTTTGGTCCAGGTTGCCGGAGTCTATGATTGGTCCAGATTCGTTACCAATTGACAGCTAGCTCAGTCCT
AGGTATATACATACATGCTTGTTTGTTTGTAAACTACGATAGCTTCTTACCGGACCTGTAGGATCGTACA
GGTTTACGCAAGAAAATGGTTTGTTACTTTCGAATAAACTGAGTAGTCACCGGCTGTGCTTGCCGGTCTG
ATGAGCCTGTGAAGGCGAAACTACCTCTACAAATAATTTTGTTTAAACCCCCGAGATGAAATACATCCTG
TTTGAGGTGTGCGAAATGGGTAAAAGCCGTGAACAGACCATGGAAAATATTCTGAAAGCAGCCAAAAAGA
AATTCGGCGAACGTGGTTATGAAGGCACCAGCATTCAAGAAATTACCAAAGAAGCCAAAGTTAACGTTGC
AATGGCCAGCTATTACTTTAATGGCAAAGAGAACCTGTACTACGAGGTGTTCAAAAAATACGGTCTGGCA
AATGAACTGCCGAACTTTCTGGAAAAAAACCAGTTTAATCCGATTAATGCCCTGCGTGAATATCTGACCG
TTTTTACCACCCACATTAAAGAAAATCCGGAAATTGGCACCCTGGCCTATGAAGAAATTATCAAAGAAAG
CGCACGCCTGGAAAAAATCAAACCGTATTTTATCGGCAGCTTCGAACAGCTGAAAGAAATTCTGCAAGAG
GGTGAAAAACAGGGTGTGTTTCACTTTTTTAGCATCAACCATACCATCCATTGGATTACCAGCATTGTTC
TGTTTCCGAAATTCAAAAAATTCATCGATAGCCTGGGTCCGAATGAAACCAATGATACCAATCATGAATG
GATGCCGGAAGATCTGGTTAGCCGTATTATTAGCGCACTGACCGATAAACCGAACATTTAAAACGCATGA
GAAAGCCCCCGGAAGATCACCTTCCGGGGGCTTTTTTATTGCGCAGGTAATGGTCACCATATATCAAGTT
TACGGCTAGCTCAGTCCTAGGTACTATGCTAGCTACTAGAGAAAGAGGAGAAATACTAGATGGCTGAAGC
GCAAAATGATCCCCTGCTGCCGGGATACTCGTTTAATGCCCATCTGGTGGCGGGTTTAACGCCGATTGAG
GCCAACGGTTATCTCGATTTTTTTATCGACCGACCGCTGGGAATGAAAGGTTATATTCTCAATCTCACCA
TTCGCGGTCAGGGGGTGGTGAAAAATCAGGGACGAGAATTTGTTTGCCGACCGGGTGATATTTTGCTGTT
CCCGCCAGGAGAGATTCATCACTACGGTCGTCATCCGGAGGCTCGCGAATGGTATCACCAGTGGGTTTAC
TTTCGTCCGCGCGCCTACTGGCATGAATGGCTTAACTGGCCGTCAATATTTGCCAATACGGGGTTCTTTC
GCCCGGATGAAGCGCACCAGCCGCATTTCAGCGACCTGTTTGGGCAAATCATTAACGCCGGGCAAGGGGA
AGGGCGCTATTCGGAGCTGCTGGCGATAAATCTGCTTGAGCAATTGTTACTGCGGCGCATGGAAGCGATT
AACGAGTCGCTCCATCCACCGATGGATAATCGGGTACGCGAGGCTTGTCAGTACATCAGCGATCACCTGG
CAGACAGCAATTTTGATATCGCCAGCGTCGCACAGCATGTTTGCTTGTCGCCGTCGCGTCTGTCACATCT
TTTCCGCCAGCAGTTAGGGATTAGCGTCTTAAGCTGGCGCGAGGACCAACGTATCAGCCAGGCGAAGCTG
CTTTTGAGCACCACCCGGATGCCTATCGCCACCGTCGGTCGCAATGTTGGTTTTGACGATCAACTCTATT
TCTCGCGGGTATTTAAAAAATGCACCGGGGCCAGCCCGAGCGAGTTCCGTGCCGGTTAATAACCAATTAT
TGAAGGCCGCTAACGCAGCCTTTTTTTGTTTCTGGTCTCCCAATGGCGGCGCGCCATCGAATGGCGCAAA
ACCTTTCGCGGTATGGCATGATAGCGCCCGGAAGAGAGTCAATTCAGGGTGGTGAATATGAAACCAGTAA
CGTTATACGATGTCGCAGAGTATGCCGGTGTCTCTTATCAGACCGTTTCCCGCGTGGTGAACCAGGCCAG
CCACGTTTCTGCGAAAACGCGGGAAAAAGTGGAAGCGGCGATGGCGGAGCTGAATTACATTCCCAACCGC
GTGGCACAACAACTGGCGGGCAAACAGTCGTTGCTGATTGGCGTTGCCACCTCCAGTCTGGCCCTGCACG
CGCCGTCGCAAATTGTCGCGGCGATTAAATCTCGCGCCGATCAACTGGGTGCCAGCGTGGTGGTGTCGAT
GGTAGAACGAAGCGGCGTCGAAGCCTGTAAAGCGGCGGTGCACAATCTTCTCGCGCAACGCGTCAGTGGG
CTGATCATTAACTATCCGCTGGATGACCAGGATGCCATTGCTGTGGAAGCTGCCTGCACTAATGTTCCGG
CGTTATTTCTTGATGTCTCTGACCAGACACCCATCAACAGTATTATTTTCTCCCATGAGGACGGTACGCG
ACTGGGCGTGGAGCATCTGGTCGCATTGGGTCACCAGCAAATCGCGCTGTTAGCGGGCCCATTAAGTTCT
GTCTCGGCGCGTCTGCGTCTGGCTGGCTGGCATAAATATCTCACTCGCAATCAAATTCAGCCGATAGCGG
AACGGGAAGGCGACTGGAGTGCCATGTCCGGTTTTCAACAAACCATGCAAATGCTGAATGAGGGCATCGT
TCCCACTGCGATGCTGGTTGCCAACGATCAGATGGCGCTGGGCGCAATGCGCGCCATTACCGAGTCCGGG
CTGCGCGTTGGTGCGGATATCTCGGTAGTGGGATACGACGATACCGAAGATAGCTCATGTTATATCCCGC
CGTTAACCACCATCAAACAGGATTTTCGCCTGCTGGGGCAAACCAGCGTGGACCGCTTGCTGCAACTCTC
TCAGGGCCAGGCGGTGAAGGGCAATCAGCTGTTGCCAGTCTCACTGGTGAAAAGAAAAACCACCCTGGCG
CCCAATACGCAAACCGCCTCTCCCCGCGCGTTGGCCGATTCATTAATGCAGCTGGCACGACAGGTTTCCC
GACTGGAAAGCGGGCAGTGACAATCCAGGAGGAAAAAAATGTCCAGATTAGATAAAAGTAAAGTGATTAA
CAGCGCATTAGAGCTGCTTAATGAGGTCGGAATCGAAGGTTTAACAACCCGTAAACTCGCCCAGAAGCTA
GGTGTAGAGCAGCCTACATTGTATTGGCATGTAAAAAATAAGCGGGCTTTGCTCGACGCCTTAGCCATTG
AGATGTTAGATAGGCACCATACTCACTTTTGCCCTTTAGAAGGGGAAAGCTGGCAAGATTTTTTACGTAA
TAACGCTAAAAGTTTTAGATGTGCTTTACTAAGTCATCGCGATGGAGCAAAAGTACATTTAGGTACACGG
CCTACAGAAAAACAGTATGAAACTCTCGAAAATCAATTAGCCTTTTTATGCCAACAAGGTTTTTCACTAG
AGAATGCATTATATGCACTCAGCGCTGTGGGGCATTTTACTTTAGGTTGCGTATTGGAAGATCAAGAGCA
TCAAGTCGCTAAAGAAGAAAGGGAAACACCTACTACTGATAGTATGCCGCCATTATTACGACAAGCTATC
GAATTATTTGATCACCAAGGTGCAGAGCCAGCCTTCTTATTCGGCCTTGAATTGATCATATGCGGATTAG
AAAAACAACTTAAATGTGAAAGTGGGTCCTAAATCACACAGGAAAGGCCTCGATGAAAAACATAAATGCC
GACGACACATACAGAATAATTAATAAAATTAAAGCTTGTAGAAGCAATAATGATATTAATCAATGCTTAT
CTGATATGACTAAAATGGTACATTGTGAATATTATTTACTCGCGATCATTTATCCTCATTCTATGGTTAA
ATCTGATATTTCAATCCTAGATAATTACCCTAAAAAATGGAGGCAATATTATGATGACGCTAATTTAATA
AAATATGATCCTATAGTAGATTATTCTAACTCCAATCATTCACCAATTAATTGGAATATATTTGAAAACA
ATGCTGTAAATAAAAAATCTCCAAATGTAATTAAAGAAGCGAAAACATCAGGTCTTATCACTGGGTTTAG
TTTCCCTATTCATACGGCTAACAATGGCTTCGGAATGCTTAGTTTTGCACATTCAGAAAAAGACAACTAT
ATAGATAGTTTATTTTTACATGCGTGTATGAACATACCATTAATTGTTCCTTCTCTAGTTGATAATTATC
GAAAAATAAATATAGCAAATAATAAATCAAACAACGATTTAACCAAAAGAGAAAAAGAATGTTTAGCGTG
GGCATGCGAAGGAAAAAGCTCTTGGGATATTTCAAAAATATTAGGTTGCAGTGAGCGTACTGTCACTTTC
CATTTAACCAATGCGCAAATGAAACTCAATACAACAAACCGCTGCCAAAGTATTTCTAAAGCAATTTTAA
CAGGAGCAATTGATTGCCCATACTTTAAAAATTAACCATAATTGGTAACGAATCAGACAATTGACGGCTC
GAGGGAGTAGCATAGGGTTTGCAGAATCCCTGCTTCGTCCATTTGACAGGCACATTATGCATCGATGATA
AGCTGTCAAACATGAGCAGATCCTCTACGCCGGACGCATCGTGGCCGGCATCACCGGCGCCACAGGTGCG
GTTGCTGGCGCCTATATCGCCGACATCACCGATGGGGAAGATCGGGCTCGCCACTTCGGGCTCATGAGCA
AATATTTTATCTGAGGTGCTTCCTCGCTCACTGACTCGCTGCACGAGGCAGACCTCAGCGCTAGCGGAGT
GTATACTGGCTTACTATGTTGGCACTGATGAGGGTGTCAGTGAAGTGCTTCATGTGGCAGGAGAAAAAAG
GCTGCACCGGTGCGTCAGCAGAATATGTGATACAGGATATATTCCGCTTCCTCGCTCACTGACTCGCTAC
GCTCGGTCGTTCGACTGCGGCGAGCGGAAATGGCTTACGAACGGGGCGGAGATTTCCCGGAAGATGCCAG
GAAGATACTTAACAGGGAAGTGAGAGGGCCGCGGCAAAGCCGTTTTTCCATAGGCTCCGCCCCCCTGACA
AGCATCACGAAATCTGACGCTCAAATCAGTGGTGGCGAAACCCGACAGGACTATAAAGATACCAGGCGTT
TCCCCCTGGCGGCTCCCTCGTGCGCTCTCCTGTTCCTGCCTTTCGGTTTACCGGTGTCATTCCGCTGTTA
TGGCCGCGTTTGTCTCATTCCACGCCTGACACTCAGTTCCGGGTAGGCAGTTCGCTCCAAGCTGGACTGT
